>Addgene plasmid #210795 | pkk223_MsMutY_F302A_T303A_H304A | addgene full sequence | sequence record 420126 | Addgene NGS Result
ATTCGGTGACCATGCGCGACTACCGCGACAACTCCGAACTGGGGACCGTCCTTCTGGGGTGGTACGATGC
TAACGCGAGAAGCTTACCCTGGCGTGTAGCCCCAGCACGTTCGAAAGCAGGGGCTTTGCCGGATCCATAC
CGTATTTGGATGAGCGAAGTCATGCTGCAGCAAACGACTGTCGCTGCAGTCGCTAAATATTTTCACGCGT
TTACGACTCGCTGGCCAACCATTATCGCCTTGGCATCTGCCAATGACGATGATGTTATGGGACAGTGGGC
AGGCCTGGGTTACTATGCTCGTGCACGCAACCTTTTGAAGTGTGCACGCGTGGTAGTAGCGGATTATGGC
GGCAATTTCCCCGACACACGCGATGAGTTGCTTAAACTTCCTGGCATTGGACCCTATACGGCGGCAGCTA
TTGCAAGTATCGCCTTCGGTCGTTCAGAAACAGTGATGGATGCGAATATCGAACGCGTGATGGCACGTAT
GCATGACATCCATTCGCCGTTGCCCAGTGCTAAGCCTGAACTTCTTGCATGCGCGGCAGCCCTTACCCCG
GATTTCCGTGCCGGCGATTATGCTCAAGCTGTAATGGACTTAGGCGCCACCATTTGCACGCCGAAGTCTG
CATCTTGTGGAGTGTGCCCCTGGTCCTTCGCATGCCTAGCCCGTATCAATGGTACAGCTGCCGTCTTACC
GAAAAAGACTCCTAAACCCGTCAAGCCAACACGCTACGGAATCGCGTACATCGCAAGACGTGGGGACGGT
GCGTGGTTGTTAGAACGCCGTCCTGATAAAGGTTTACTGGGAGGAATGCTGGGCTGGCCCGGGGCTCAGT
GGGGCGATCAGGCGGTAGACAAGCCGCCTGTTTCAGCTGATTGGCAAGACCCCGGTGCCGAAGTGCGCCA
TTCAGCTGCGGCCTTTCATCTGCGTTTATCGTTACGCATTAGCGTCGTCGGTAATGCGAAACCAACCGCA
GGGCACTTCATCGCGGATGCAGATTTTGACCCCGAGACACTACCCACCGTAATGCGTAAAGCATATCGTA
TTGCACGCACAAAGTTTGACGGCGACGCGAACGGTTGACTGCAGCCAAGCTTGGCTGTTTTGGCGGATGA
GAGAAGATTTTCAGCCTGATACAGATTAAATCAGAACGCAGAAGCGGTCTGATAAAACAGAATTTGCCTG
GCGGCAGTAGCGCGGTGGTCCCACCTGACCCCATGCCGAACTCAGAAGTGAAACGCCGTAGCGCCGATGG
TAGTGTGGGGTCTCCCCATGCGAGAGTAGGGAACTGCCAGGCATCAAATAAAACGAAAGGCTCAGTCGAA
AGACTGGGCCTTTCGTTTTATCTGTTGTTTGTCGGTGAACGCTCTCCTGAGTAGGACAAATCCGCCGGGA
GCGGATTTGAACGTTGCGAAGCAACGGCCCGGAGGGTGGCGGGCAGGACGCCCGCCATAAACTGCCAGGC
ATCAAATTAAGCAGAAGGCCATCCTGACGGATGGCCTTTTTGCGTTTCTACAAACTCTTTTGTTTATTTT
TCTAAATACATTCAAATATGTATCCGCTCATGAGACAATAACCCTGATAAATGCTTCAATAATATTGAAA
AAGGAAGAGTATGAGTATTCAACATTTCCGTGTCGCCCTTATTCCCTTTTTTGCGGCATTTTGCCTTCCT
GTTTTTGCTCACCCAGAAACGCTGGTGAAAGTAAAAGATGCTGAAGATCAGTTGGGTGCACGAGTGGGTT
ACATCGAACTGGATCTCAACAGCGGTAAGATCCTTGAGAGTTTTCGCCCCGAAGAACGTTTTCCAATGAT
GAGCACTTTTAAAGTTCTGCTATGTGGCGCGGTATTATCCCGTGTTGACGCCGGGCAAGAGCAACTCGGT
CGCCGCATACACTATTCTCAGAATGACTTGGTTGAGTACTCACCAGTCACAGAAAAGCATCTTACGGATG
GCATGACAGTAAGAGAATTATGCAGTGCTGCCATAACCATGAGTGATAACACTGCGGCCAACTTACTTCT
GACAACGATCGGAGGACCGAAGGAGCTAACCGCTTTTTTGCACAACATGGGGGATCATGTAACTCGCCTT
GATCGTTGGGAACCGGAGCTGAATGAAGCCATACCAAACGACGAGCGTGACACCACGATGCCTGTAGCAA
TGGCAACAACGTTGCGCAAACTATTAACTGGCGAACTACTTACTCTAGCTTCCCGGCAACAATTAATAGA
CTGGATGGAGGCGGATAAAGTTGCAGGACCACTTCTGCGCTCGGCCCTTCCGGCTGGCTGGTTTATTGCT
GATAAATCTGGAGCCGGTGAGCGTGGGTCTCGCGGTATCATTGCAGCACTGGGGCCAGATGGTAAGCCCT
CCCGTATCGTAGTTATCTACACGACGGGGAGTCAGGCAACTATGGATGAACGAAATAGACAGATCGCTGA
GATAGGTGCCTCACTGATTAAGCATTGGTAACTGTCAGACCAAGTTTACTCATATATACTTTAGATTGAT
TTAAAACTTCATTTTTAATTTAAAAGGATCTAGGTGAAGATCCTTTTTGATAATCTCATGACCAAAATCC
CTTAACGTGAGTTTTCGTTCCACTGAGCGTCAGACCCCGTAGAAAAGATCAAAGGATCTTCTTGAGATCC
TTTTTTTCTGCGCGTAATCTGCTGCTTGCAAACAAAAAAACCACCGCTACCAGCGGTGGTTTGTTTGCCG
GATCAAGAGCTACCAACTCTTTTTCCGAAGGTAACTGGCTTCAGCAGAGCGCAGATACCAAATACTGTCC
TTCTAGTGTAGCCGTAGTTAGGCCACCACTTCAAGAACTCTGTAGCACCGCCTACATACCTCGCTCTGCT
AATCCTGTTACCAGTGGCTGCTGCCAGTGGCGATAAGTCGTGTCTTACCGGGTTGGACTCAAGACGATAG
TTACCGGATAAGGCGCAGCGGTCGGGCTGAACGGGGGGTTCGTGCACACAGCCCAGCTTGGAGCGAACGA
CCTACACCGAACTGAGATACCTACAGCGTGAGCTATGAGAAAGCGCCACGCTTCCCGAAGGGAGAAAGGC
GGACAGGTATCCGGTAAGCGGCAGGGTCGGAACAGGAGAGCGCACGAGGGAGCTTCCAGGGGGAAACGCC
TGGTATCTTTATAGTCCTGTCGGGTTTCGCCACCTCTGACTTGAGCGTCGATTTTTGTGATGCTCGTCAG
GGGGGCGGAGCCTATGGAAAAACGCCAGCAACGCGGCCTTTTTACGGTTCCTGGCCTTTTGCTGGCCTTT
TGCTCACATGTTCTTTCCTGCGTTATCCCCTGATTCTGTGGATAACCGTATTACCGCCTTTGAGTGAGCT
GATACCGCTCGCCGCAGCCGAACGACCGAGCGCAGCGAGTCAGTGAGCGAGGAAGCGGAAGAGCGCCTGA
TGCGGTATTTTCTCCTTACGCATCTGTGCGGTATTTCACACCGCATATGGTGCACTCTCAGTACAATCTG
CTCTGATGCCGCATAGTTAAGCCAGTATACACTCCGCTATCGCTACGTGACTGGGTCATGGCTGCGCCCC
GACACCCGCCAACACCCGCTGACGCGCCCTGACGGGCTTGTCTGCTCCCGGCATCCGCTTACAGACAAGC
TGTGACCGTCTCCGGGAGCTGCATGTGTCAGAGGTTTTCACCGTCATCACCGAAACGCGCGAGGCAGCTG
CGGTAAAGCTCATCAGCGTGGTCGTGAAGCGATTCACAGATGTCTGCCTGTTCATCCGCGTCCAGCTCGT
TGAGTTTCTCCAGAAGCGTTAATGTCTGGCTTCTGATAAAGCGGGCCATGTTAAGGGCGGTTTTTTCCTG
TTTGGTCACTGATGCCTCCGTGTAAGGGGGATTTCTGTTCATGGGGGTAATGATACCGATGAAACGAGAG
AGGATGCTCACGATACGGGTTACTGATGATGAACATGCCCGGTTACTGGAACGTTGTGAGGGTAAACAAC
TGGCGGTATGGATGCGGCGGGACCAGAGAAAAATCACTCAGGGTCAATGCCAGCGCTTCGTTAATACAGA
TGTAGGTGTTCCACAGGGTAGCCAGCAGCATCCTGCGATGCAGATCCGGAACATAATGGTGCAGGGCGCT
GACTTCCGCGTTTCCAGACTTTACGAAACACGGAAACCGAAGACCATTCATGTTGTTGCTCAGGTCGCAG
ACGTTTTGCAGCAGCAGTCGCTTCACGTTCGCTCGCGTATCGGTGATTCATTCTGCTAACCAGTAAGGCA
ACCCCGCCAGCCTAGCCGGGTCCTCAACGACAGGAGCACGATCATGCGCACCCGTGGCCAGGACCCAACG
CTGCCCGAGATGCGCCGCGTGCGGCTGCTGGAGATGGCGGACGCGATGGATATGTTCTGCCAAGGGTTGG
TTTGCGCATTCACAGTTCTCCGCAAGAATTGATTGGCTCCAATTCTTGGAGTGGTGAATCCGTTAGCGAG
GTGCCGCCGGCTTCCATTCAGGTCGAGGTGGCCCGGCTCCATGCACCGCGACGCAACGCGGGGAGGCAGA
CAAGGTATAGGGCGGCGCCTACAATCCATGCCAACCCGTTCCATGTGCTCGCCGAGGCGGCATAAATCGC
CGTGACGATCAGCGGTCCAATGATCGAAGTTAGGCTGGTAAGAGCCGCGAGCGATCCTTGAAGCTGTCCC
TGATGGTCGTCATCTACCTGCCTGGACAGCATGGCCTGCAACGCGGGCATCCCGATGCCGCCGGAAGCGA
GAAGAATCATAATGGGGAAGGCCATCCAGCCTCGCGTCGCGAACGCCAGCAAGACGTAGCCCAGCGCGTC
GGCCGCCATGCCGGCGATAATGGCCTGCTTCTCGCCGAAACGTTTGGTGGCGGGACCAGTGACGAAGGCT
TGAGCGAGGGCGTGCAAGATTCCGAATACCGCAAGCGACAGGCCGATCATCGTCGCGCTCCAGCGAAAGC
GGTCCTCGCCGAAAATGACCCAGAGCGCTGCCGGCACCTGTCCTACGAGTTGCATGATAAAGAAGACAGT
CATAAGTGCGGCGACGATAGTCATGCCCCGCGCCCACCGGAAGGAGCTGACTGGGTTGAAGGCTCTCAAG
GGCATCGGTCGACGCTCTCCCTTATGCGACTCCTGCATTAGGAAGCAGCCCAGTAGTAGGTTGAGGCCGT
TGAGCACCGCCGCCGCAAGGAATGGTGCATGCAAGGAGATGGCGCCCAACAGTCCCCCGGCCACGGGGCC
TGCCACCATACCCACGCCGAAACAAGCGCTCATGAGCCCGAAGTGGCGAGCCCGATCTTCCCCATCGGTG
ATGTCGGCGATATAGGCGCCAGCAACCGCACCTGTGGCGCCGGTGATGCCGGCCACGATGCGTCCGGCGT
AGAGGATCCGGGCTTATCGACTGCACGGTGCACCAATGCTTCTGGCGTCAGGCAGCCATCGGAAGCTGTG
GTATGGCTGTGCAGGTCGTAAATCACTGCATAATTCGTGTCGCTCAAGGCGCACTCCCGTTCTGGATAAT
GTTTTTTGCGCCGACATCATAACGGTTCTGGCAAATATTCTGAAATGAGCTGTTGACAATTAATCATCGG
CTCGTATAATGTGTGGAATTGTGAGCGGATAACAATTTCACACAGGAAACAGA
Features (pLannotate 1.2.2; 13 found; start..end, strand, type, name):
   1186..1301    +  ncRNA          5S rRNA: Accession: RF00001 - 5S ribosomal RNA
   1305..1391    +  terminator     rrnB T1 terminator: Escherichia coli rrnB; transcription terminator T1 from the E. coli rrnB gene
   1483..1510    +  terminator     rrnB T2 terminator: transcription terminator T2 from the E. coli rrnB gene
   1529..1620    +  promoter       AmpR promoter: bla
   1621..2481    +  CDS            AmpR: β-lactamase; bla; confers resistance to ampicillin, carbenicillin, and related antibiotics
   2652..3240    +  rep_origin     ori: high-copy-number ColE1/pMB1/pBR322/pUC origin of replication
   3426..3566    -  misc_feature   bom: basis of mobility region from pBR322
   3668..3859    -  CDS            rop: Rop protein, which maintains plasmids at low copy number; rop
   3876..4256    +  CDS            YPB1_ECOLX: Protein predicted: Swiss-Prot protein existence level 4. From Escherichia coli.
   4498..5399    -  CDS            TcR (fragment): tetracycline efflux protein; tet; confers resistance to tetracycline
   5406..5507    -  CDS            yciV (fragment): RNAAM_ECOLI - Also known as trpH From Escherichia coli (strain K12).
   5583..5611    +  promoter       tac promoter: strong E. coli promoter; hybrid between the trp and lac UV5 promoters
   5619..5635    +  protein_bind   lac operator: The lac repressor binds to the lac operator to inhibit transcription in E. coli. This inhibition can be relieved by adding lactose or isopropyl-β-D-thiogalactopyranoside (IPTG). lac repressor encoded by lacI
