[The description below was written by a language model from this plasmid's Addgene catalogue record and pLannotate feature annotations shown in this document.]
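Description:
pkk223_MsMutY_F302A_T303A_H304A is a bacterial expression plasmid of about 5.7 kb, built on the pkk223 backbone. It carries a mutant form of the adenine glycosylase MutY from the genus Marinosulfonomonas. The backbone is pBR322-derived. It has a ColE1/pMB1-type origin together with the bom mobility region and the rop gene, which normally holds such plasmids at lower copy number, although the record lists copy number as unknown. Selection in E. coli is by ampicillin, through the bla β-lactamase gene and its own promoter. A truncated tetracycline efflux gene and small fragments of E. coli sequence are also annotated, and these appear to be non-functional remnants of the parental vector.

Expression is driven by the tac promoter, a strong trp/lac hybrid. It is followed by a lac operator, so transcription is held off by Lac repressor and can be induced with IPTG. No lacI gene is annotated on the plasmid, so the repressor would have to come from the host. The feature table does not annotate the MutY coding sequence itself. The unannotated region runs downstream of the operator, across the plasmid's numbering origin, up to the 5S rRNA segment and the rrnB T1 and T2 terminators, and this is presumably where the insert sits, placed there by ligation-independent cloning. No tags are recorded.

The insert bears three alanine substitutions, F302A, T303A and H304A, intended to reduce recognition of the OG:A (8-oxoguanine paired with adenine) lesion that MutY normally acts on. The plasmid therefore serves as a recognition-deficient comparison in functional studies of oxidized guanine repair by MutY enzymes identified from hydrothermal field metagenomes.
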