Addgene plasmid #210795: pkk223_MsMutY_F302A_T303A_H304A
Purpose: pkk223 with Marinosulfonomonas MutY containing F302A, T303A, and H304A mutations to reduce recognition of OG:A
Depositing lab: Martin Horvath. Depositing organization: University of Utah. Publication: Metagenome mining and functional analysis reveal oxidized guanine DNA repair at the Lost City Hydrothermal Field. Utzman PH, Mays VP, Miller BC, Fairbanks MC, Brazelton WJ, Horvath MP. PLoS One. 2024 May 8;19(5):e0284642. doi: 10.1371/journal.pone.0284642. eCollection 2024. PubMed 38718041.
Backbone
  Vector backbone: pkk223
  Vector type: Bacterial Expression
Growth in bacteria
  Bacterial resistance: Ampicillin, 100 μg/mL
  Growth temperature: 37°C
  Growth strain: DH5alpha
  Copy number: Unknown
Gene/Insert
  Gene/Insert name: MutY (adenine glycosylase)
  Species: Marinosulfonomonas (genus)
  Mutation: F302A_T303A_H304A
  Cloning method: Ligation Independent Cloning
  Sequencing primers: 5′ gttttttgcgccgacatcataacggttc; 3′ gcttctgcgttctgatttaatctgtatcaggctg
Terms and licenses: Academic/Nonprofit Terms; Industry Terms: Not Available to Industry
Depositor comments: Please visit https://www.biorxiv.org/content/10.1101/2023.04.05.535768v1 for bioRxiv preprint.
How to cite: pkk223_MsMutY_F302A_T303A_H304A was a gift from Martin Horvath (Addgene plasmid # 210795 ; http://n2t.net/addgene:210795 ; RRID:Addgene_210795)
